>Addgene plasmid #52243 | pUASp YFP Ras64B DN | addgene partial sequence | sequence record 81559 | EGFP-C 5'-CATGGTCCTGCTGGAGTTCGTG-3'
TGGACGAGCTGTACAAGTCCGGACTCAGATCTCGAGCTCAAGCTTCGAATTCTGCAGTCGACGGTACCGC
GGGCCCGGGATCATCAACAAGTTTGTACAAAAAAGCAGGCTTAATGCAGATGCAAACGTACAAACTGGTG
GTCGTCGGCGGCGGCGGCGTGGGCAAGAACGCGATAACGATACAGTTCATCCAGAGCTACTTCGTCACGG
ACTACGATCCCACCATTGAAGACTCGTACACGAAGCAGTGCAACATCGACGATGTGCCAGCCAAATTGGA
CATTTTGGACACGGCTGGCCAGGAGGAGTTCAGTGCCATGCGGGAGCAGTACATGCGCTCCGGCGAGGGA
TTCCTGCTCGTCTTCGCGCTCAACGATCATTCCAGCTTCGATGAGATCCCCAAGTTCCAGCGCCAGATAC
TGCGCGTCAAGGATCGCGACGAGTTCCCCATGCTGATGGTGGGTAACAAGTGCGACCTGAAGCACCAGCA
GCAGGTGTCCCTGGAGGAGGCGCAGAACACCAGCCGCAACCTGATGATCCCCTACATCGAGTGCAGTGCC
AAACTGAGGGTCAACGTCGATCAGGCCTTCCACGAGCTCGTGAGGATCGTGCGCAAGTTCCAGATCGCCG
AGCGTCCCTTCATCGAGCAGGATTACAAGAAGAAGGGCAAGAGGAAGTGCTGCCTGATGTAGAACCCAGC
TTTCTTGTACAAAGTGGTTGATGATCCTCTAGAGTCGACCTCGAACGTTAACGTTAACGTAACGTTAACT
CGAGGAGCTTGATAACATTATACCTAAACCCATGGTCAAGAGTAAACATTTCTGCCTTTGAAGTTGAGAA
CACAATTAAGCATCCCCTGGTT
