[The description below was written by a language model from this plasmid's Addgene catalogue record.]
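Description:
pUASp YFP Ras64B DN is a Drosophila expression plasmid built on the pUASp backbone (about 9.9 kb without the insert). It is maintained in E. coli under ampicillin selection; the record lists its copy number as unknown. pUASp is a GAL4-responsive vector generally used for fly transgenesis and designed to allow expression in the germline as well as in somatic tissues. The record provides no feature table, so the origin of replication, transformation marker and other backbone elements are not individually documented here.

The payload is the coding sequence of Drosophila melanogaster Ras64B (also known as Ras2), a small Ras-family GTPase, carrying an S19N substitution that the record describes as a dominant negative mutation. Substitutions of this type in small GTPases typically favour the GDP-bound or nucleotide-free state and tie up upstream exchange factors, which interferes with the endogenous protein. The insert was introduced by Gateway recombination in frame with a YFP tag supplied by the backbone, giving an N-terminally YFP-tagged fusion. The promoter field reads GAL4, meaning that transcription depends on upstream activating sequences bound by the yeast GAL4 activator. The fusion is therefore produced only where a GAL4 driver is present.

This arrangement allows tissue- or stage-specific expression of the fluorescent dominant negative protein under the binary GAL4/UAS system. The stated purpose is Drosophila expression of the YFP-Ras64B dominant negative mutant, which suits it to disrupting Ras64B function in chosen cells while following the localisation of the tagged protein by fluorescence.
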