Addgene plasmid #52243: pUASp YFP Ras64B DN
Purpose: Drosophila expression of YFP-Ras64B dominant negative mutant
Depositing lab: Matthew Scott. Depositing organization: Stanford University.
Backbone
  Vector backbone: pUASp
  Backbone size w/o insert (bp): 9939
  Vector type: Insect Expression ; Drosophila
Growth in bacteria
  Bacterial resistance: Ampicillin, 100 μg/mL
  Growth temperature: 37°C
  Growth strain: Top10
  Copy number: Unknown
Gene/Insert
  Gene/Insert name: Ras64B
  Species: D. melanogaster (fly)
  Mutation: S19N; DN mutation
  Entrez Gene: Ras64B (a.k.a. Dmel_CG1167, BcDNA:RE36103, C-ras2, CG1167, D-ras-2, D-ras2, DRas2, Dm-ras-64B, Dmel\CG1167, Dmras64B, Dras2, Dras64B, RAS, RAS2, RAS64B, Ras, Ras2, c-ras2, ras, ras-2, ras2)
  Promoter: GAL4
  Tag / fusion protein: YFP (N terminal on backbone)
  Cloning method: Gateway Cloning
  Sequencing primers: 5′ EGFP-C; 3′ pUASp-3 (5'-AGGTTTAACCAGGGGATGCT-3')
Terms and licenses: Academic/Nonprofit Terms; Industry Terms: Not Available to Industry
How to cite: pUASp YFP Ras64B DN was a gift from Matthew Scott (Addgene plasmid # 52243 ; http://n2t.net/addgene:52243 ; RRID:Addgene_52243)
